Addgene plasmid #20730: Col1a-frt-hygro-pA
Depositing lab: Rudolf Jaenisch. Depositing organization: Whitehead Institute for Biomedical Research. Publication: Efficient method to generate single-copy transgenic mice by site-specific integration in embryonic stem cells. Beard C, Hochedlinger K, Plath K, Wutz A, Jaenisch R. Genesis. 2006 Jan . 44(1):23-8. 10.1002/gene.20180 PubMed 16400644.
Backbone
  Vector backbone: pBluescriptII SK
  Backbone size w/o insert (bp): 2970
  Vector type: Mouse Targeting
  Selectable markers: Hygromycin
Growth in bacteria
  Bacterial resistance: Ampicillin, 100 μg/mL
  Growth temperature: 37°C
  Growth strain: DH5alpha
  Copy number: High Copy
Gene/Insert
  Gene/Insert name: Col1A-frt-hygro-pA
  Species: M. musculus (mouse)
  Insert size (bp): 10324
  Cloning method: Restriction Enzyme; 5′ cloning site XhoI (not destroyed); 3′ cloning site SpeI (not destroyed)
  Sequencing primers: 5′ T7; 3′ T3
Terms and licenses: Academic/Nonprofit Terms; Industry Terms: Not Available to Industry
Depositor comments: There are a few mismatches between the author's sequence and Addgene's sequence. The discrepancies are in the targeting arms and will not affect function.
How to cite: Col1a-frt-hygro-pA was a gift from Rudolf Jaenisch (Addgene plasmid # 20730 ; http://n2t.net/addgene:20730 ; RRID:Addgene_20730)
