[The description below was written by a language model from this plasmid's Addgene catalogue record.]
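Description:
Col1a-frt-hygro-pA is a mouse gene-targeting plasmid built on the pBluescriptII SK backbone (about 3 kb), a high-copy bacterial cloning vector propagated in E. coli under ampicillin selection. It carries an insert of roughly 10.3 kb of mouse origin, cloned between XhoI and SpeI sites that both remain intact, and flanked by the T7 and T3 primer sites of the Bluescript polylinker. No feature table is available for this entry, so the exact order, orientation and boundaries of the elements within the insert are not stated.

As the name and catalogue fields indicate, the insert combines targeting arms from the mouse Col1a locus with an frt site (the recognition target of FLP recombinase), hygromycin-resistance sequence and a polyadenylation signal; hygromycin is listed as the selectable marker for mammalian cells. The record does not state which promoter, if any, is associated with the hygromycin sequence, or whether other markers are present. The associated publication describes a method for generating single-copy transgenic mice by site-specific integration in embryonic stem cells, which fits this design: homologous recombination through the arms would place an frt-containing landing site at a defined genomic position, into which transgenes can later be introduced by FLP-mediated recombination, giving single-copy integrants at a consistent locus. The depositor notes a few mismatches between the author's sequence and the repository's sequencing result. These lie in the targeting arms and are reported not to affect function.
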