>Addgene plasmid #20730 | Col1a-frt-hygro-pA | addgene partial sequence | sequence record 26572 | 20730 with T3
CCTCGAGGTCGCACTGGTGACAGCGGCCCTGCTGTATGTAGCCCCACATCCTCTGCCTCATGACCCTCCC
CCAAGAAGACTTGAATACCTGGAAACCTTGATCTCCTTCCTCTACACAGGGTCCCCCCGGCCCTCCTGGA
CCCCCTGGCCCTCCTGGACCTCCCAGTGGCGGTTATGACTTCAGCTTCCTGCCTCAGCCACCTCAAGAGA
AGTCTCAAGATGGTGGCCGCTACTACCGGGCCGATGATGCTAACGTGGTTCGTGACCGTGACCTTGAGGT
GGACACCACCCTCAAGAGCCTGAGTCAGCAGATTGAGAACATCCGCAGCCCCGAAGGCAGCCGCAAGAAC
CCTGCCCGCACATGCCGCGACCTCAAGATGTGCCACTCTGACTGGAAGAGCGGTAAGGATTAACCCCAGC
CACCTCCCCCCCCCCCTTTAGCCTACCATGCTGCTTCCCCCATGTTTTCATACATTCCACTTTCCATATG
GTGCTGGCTGCCTACTCCTCCTGACTGCTTTGCCTTGCCCACTTCAGGAGAGTACTGGATCGACCCTAAC
CAAGGCTGCAACCTGGACGCCATCAAGGTCTACTGCAACATGGAGACAGGTCAGACCTGTGTGTTCCCTA
CTCAGCCGTCTGTGCCTCAGAAGAACTGGTACATCAGCCCGAACCCCAAGGAAAAGAAGCACGTCTGGTT
TGGAGAGAGCATGACCGATGGATTCCCGGTACGTGAGCTGAACCCCAGAGCAACTCTACAGGAGATGGGT
TAGCCTCTTATCCAGAAAGCACAGGAAGTCCTGGAGTGGATTTAATCTGCTTAGTGGAAGGGCAGATACA
GATCTAGGATACAGGAGTTCTGGGTA
