>Addgene plasmid #20730 | Col1a-frt-hygro-pA | addgene partial sequence | sequence record 26573 | 20730 with T7
GCTCTAGACTAGTGCGGGGGACTTTGGGATGCTTGTCTTCTTCCACACCAGCCCCTCCTGGTTTTCCCAA
GTGTCTCTCTGCTCAGCTTTAACCCATCAGCCTGCACGGATAAACTTGTAAGACTTGTATGTCCAGAGGC
TGTGATCTCCCACCTATGCCACACCAAACCGGAAGGGGCCTGTGGACATAGATGTCTTTGCTTACAGGTA
AGTGGGCACAGAAAGAGACACATTCACTCAGGTCCCCACTGTGACACCCACACGGGGCCACCCACAGCTC
CCATTCACTCCCTCACGTTACCACCCAGGCCTTCCTGTGCCTTAATGAGTGCCTCCCCTCATGGGTGGGT
ACTCCCCTTGTCCTCCCTCACACCGCTAAGGTCCCCAAGCTCCAGCTAGAAGCCTTTCCTCTCCGGTCAC
ATGCAACTCTCTGTCTATGGGAGTTTTGGAGACAGCTAGAAACAGAAACAGGATTGAAAAGCTGAATAAA
GGGGAAAACCCACCATCTTTAGGTTACAGCAAATCCATCCAGGAGATGACCATGCTCCAGGTCCCTCCCC
AAAGGGACTTGGATTCCAAAAGGACAGCAAGAGAGAGAAAAAAAGTC
